Addgene plasmid #77392: ALK gRNA (BRDN0001147509)
Purpose: 3rd generation lentiviral gRNA plasmid targeting human ALK
Depositing lab: John Doench & David Root. Depositing organization: Broad Institute. Publication: Optimized sgRNA design to maximize activity and minimize off-target effects of CRISPR-Cas9. Doench JG, Fusi N, Sullender M, Hegde M, Vaimberg EW, Donovan KF, Smith I, Tothova Z, Wilen C, Orchard R, Virgin HW, Listgarten J, Root DE. Nat Biotechnol. 2016 Jan 18. doi: 10.1038/nbt.3437. PubMed 26780180.
Backbone
  Vector backbone: lentiGuide-Puro
  Backbone manufacturer: Zhang Lab (Addgene plasmid # 52963)
  Vector type: Mammalian Expression, Lentiviral, CRISPR
  Selectable markers: Puromycin
Growth in bacteria
  Bacterial resistance: Ampicillin, 100 μg/mL
  Growth temperature: 37°C
  Growth strain: DH5alpha
  Copy number: High Copy
Gene/Insert
  Gene/Insert name: ALK (alt names: ALK; NM_004304.4)
  gRNA/shRNA sequence: CTCTATTGCAGTTAGCGGAG
  Species: H. sapiens (human)
  Entrez Gene: ALK (a.k.a. ALK1, CD246, NBLST3)
  Promoter: hU6
  Cloning method: Unknown
  Sequencing primers: 5′ U6-F; 3′ pS2-R
Terms and licenses: Academic/Nonprofit Terms; Industry Terms: Not Available to Industry
Depositor comments: The gRNA was designed to target the following Genbank reference sequence(s): NM_004304.4. Note that this plasmid does NOT contain Cas9. It should be used in conjunction with lentiCas9-Blast (Addgene #52962) or otherwise with cell lines already expressing Cas9. Browse the full kinome gRNA library at http://www.addgene.org/pooled-library/broadgpp-human-kinome/ or visit http://www.broadinstitute.org/rnai/public/ for detailed protocols and information.
How to cite: ALK gRNA (BRDN0001147509) was a gift from John Doench & David Root (Addgene plasmid # 77392 ; http://n2t.net/addgene:77392 ; RRID:Addgene_77392)
