[The description below was written by a language model from this plasmid's Addgene catalogue record and pLannotate feature annotations shown in this document.]
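Description:
ALK gRNA (BRDN0001147509) is a third-generation lentiviral guide RNA plasmid built on the lentiGuide-Puro backbone. It expresses a single sgRNA directed against human ALK (anaplastic lymphoma kinase, designed against the NM_004304.4 transcript). The assembled sequence is about 8.3 kb. In E. coli the plasmid is maintained at high copy through a ColE1/pUC-type origin and selected with ampicillin via β-lactamase. An f1 origin, an SV40 origin and remnants of lac and T7/T3 cloning-vector sequence are also annotated in the backbone.

The lentiviral transfer cassette begins with an RSV promoter fused to a truncated HIV-1 5' LTR, which makes genomic RNA production Tat-independent. This is followed by the Ψ packaging signal with a partial gag sequence and the Rev response element. It ends in a ΔU3 self-inactivating 3' LTR, followed by an SV40 polyadenylation signal. Within the provirus, a human U6 RNA polymerase III promoter drives the ALK-specific spacer joined to the Streptococcus pyogenes Cas9 gRNA scaffold, and a cPPT/CTS element lies just downstream. A separate EF-1α core promoter with its intron A drives puromycin N-acetyltransferase for selection of transduced mammalian cells, and a WPRE enhances expression of that transcript.

The plasmid does not encode Cas9, so it must be paired with a separate Cas9 vector such as lentiCas9-Blast or used in cells that already express Cas9. It is an individual clone from a human kinome gRNA collection whose guides were chosen with optimized design rules for on-target activity and reduced off-target effects. Its typical use is CRISPR knockout of ALK in human cells.
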