Features (pLannotate 1.2.2; 29 found; start..end, strand, type, name):
     14..80      +  CDS            small t antigen (fragment): SV40 (simian virus 40) small t antigen
    106..317     +  promoter       EF-1α core promoter: core promoter for human elongation factor EF-1α
    318..1256    +  intron         EF-1α intron A: intron upstream of the start codon of human EF-1α
   1278..1877    +  CDS            PuroR (fragment): puromycin N-acetyltransferase; pac from Streptomyces; confers resistance to puromycin
   1893..2481    +  misc_feature   WPRE: woodchuck hepatitis virus posttranscriptional regulatory element
   2532..2551    +  misc_feature   cPPT/CTS (fragment): central polypurine tract and central termination sequence of HIV-1
   2553..2786    +  LTR            3' LTR (ΔU3): self-inactivating 3' long terminal repeat (LTR) from HIV-1
   2864..2985    +  polyA_signal   SV40 poly(A) signal: SV40 polyadenylation signal
   3025..3160    +  rep_origin     SV40 ori: SV40 origin of replication
   3181..3199    -  promoter       T7 promoter: promoter for bacteriophage T7 RNA polymerase
   3207..3362    +  CDS            lacZα (fragment): LacZα fragment of β-galactosidase; lacZ fragment
   3367..3795    +  rep_origin     f1 ori (sequence partly withheld): f1 bacteriophage origin of replication; arrow indicates direction of (+) strand synthesis
   3848..3952    +  promoter       AmpR promoter: bla
   3953..4813    +  CDS            AmpR: β-lactamase; bla; confers resistance to ampicillin, carbenicillin, and related antibiotics
   4984..5572    +  rep_origin     ori: high-copy-number ColE1/pMB1/pBR322/pUC origin of replication
   5755..5847    +  CDS            lacI (fragment): lac repressor; lacI; The lac repressor binds to the lac operator to inhibit transcription in E. coli. This inhibition can be relieved by adding lactose or isopropyl-β-D-thiogalactopyranoside (IPTG).
   5860..5881    +  protein_bind   CAP binding site: CAP binding activates transcription in the presence of cAMP. E. coli catabolite activator protein
   5896..5926    +  promoter       lac promoter: promoter for the E. coli lac operon
   5934..5950    +  protein_bind   lac operator: The lac repressor binds to the lac operator to inhibit transcription in E. coli. This inhibition can be relieved by adding lactose or isopropyl-β-D-thiogalactopyranoside (IPTG). lac repressor encoded by lacI
   5995..6013    +  promoter       T3 promoter: promoter for bacteriophage T3 RNA polymerase
   6041..6267    +  promoter       RSV promoter: Rous sarcoma virus enhancer/promoter
   6268..6448    +  LTR            5' LTR (truncated): truncated 5' long terminal repeat (LTR) from HIV-1
   6495..6620    +  misc_feature   HIV-1 Ψ: packaging signal of human immunodeficiency virus type 1
   6604..6967    +  CDS            HIV-1 gag (fragment): gag protein from human immunodeficiency virus 1; gag
   7113..7346    +  misc_feature   RRE: The Rev response element (RRE) of HIV-1 allows for Rev-dependent mRNA export from the nucleus to the cytoplasm.
   7723..7749    +  CDS            Rev (fragment): human immunodeficiency virus 1 (HIV-1) Rev protein; rev; enhances nuclear export of unspliced and incompletely spliced viral mRNAs
   7753..7993    +  promoter       U6 promoter: RNA polymerase III promoter for human U6 snRNA
   8023..8098    +  misc_RNA       gRNA scaffold: guide RNA scaffold for the Streptococcus pyogenes CRISPR/Cas9 system
   8154..8271    +  misc_feature   cPPT/CTS: central polypurine tract and central termination sequence of HIV-1
>Addgene plasmid #77392 | ALK gRNA (BRDN0001147509) | addgene full sequence | sequence record 187674 | Addgene Assembled Sequence
CCCGGGTGCAAAGATGGATAAAGTTTTAAACAGAGAGGAATCTTTGCAGCTAATGGACCTTCTAGGTCTT
GAAAGGAGTGGGAATTGGCTCCGGTGCCCGTCAGTGGGCAGAGCGCACATCGCCCACAGTCCCCGAGAAG
TTGGGGGGAGGGGTCGGCAATTGATCCGGTGCCTAGAGAAGGTGGCGCGGGGTAAACTGGGAAAGTGATG
TCGTGTACTGGCTCCGCCTTTTTCCCGAGGGTGGGGGAGAACCGTATATAAGTGCAGTAGTCGCCGTGAA
CGTTCTTTTTCGCAACGGGTTTGCCGCCAGAACACAGGTAAGTGCCGTGTGTGGTTCCCGCGGGCCTGGC
CTCTTTACGGGTTATGGCCCTTGCGTGCCTTGAATTACTTCCACCTGGCTGCAGTACGTGATTCTTGATC
CCGAGCTTCGGGTTGGAAGTGGGTGGGAGAGTTCGAGGCCTTGCGCTTAAGGAGCCCCTTCGCCTCGTGC
TTGAGTTGAGGCCTGGCCTGGGCGCTGGGGCCGCCGCGTGCGAATCTGGTGGCACCTTCGCGCCTGTCTC
GCTGCTTTCGATAAGTCTCTAGCCATTTAAAATTTTTGATGACCTGCTGCGACGCTTTTTTTCTGGCAAG
ATAGTCTTGTAAATGCGGGCCAAGATCTGCACACTGGTATTTCGGTTTTTGGGGCCGCGGGCGGCGACGG
GGCCCGTGCGTCCCAGCGCACATGTTCGGCGAGGCGGGGCCTGCGAGCGCGGCCACCGAGAATCGGACGG
GGGTAGTCTCAAGCTGGCCGGCCTGCTCTGGTGCCTGGCCTCGCGCCGCCGTGTATCGCCCCGCCCTGGG
CGGCAAGGCTGGCCCGGTCGGCACCAGTTGCGTGAGCGGAAAGATGGCCGCTTCCCGGCCCTGCTGCAGG
GAGCTCAAAATGGAGGACGCGGCGCTCGGGAGAGCGGGCGGGTGAGTCACCCACACAAAGGAAAAGGGCC
TTTCCGTCCTCAGCCGTCGCTTCATGTGACTCCACGGAGTACCGGGCGCCGTCCAGGCACCTCGATTAGT
TCTCGAGCTTTTGGAGTACGTCGTCTTTAGGTTGGGGGGAGGGGTTTTATGCGATGGAGTTTCCCCACAC
TGAGTGGGTGGAGACTGAAGTTAGGCCAGCTTGGCACTTGATGTAATTCTCCTTGGAATTTGCCCTTTTT
GAGTTTGGATCTTGGTTCATTCTCAAGCCTCAGACAGTGGTTCAAAGTTTTTTTCTTCCATTTCAGGTGT
CGTGACGTACGGCCACCATGACCGAGTACAAGCCCACGGTGCGCCTCGCCACCCGCGACGACGTCCCCAG
GGCCGTACGCACCCTCGCCGCCGCGTTCGCCGACTACCCCGCCACGCGCCACACCGTCGATCCGGACCGC
CACATCGAGCGGGTCACCGAGCTGCAAGAACTCTTCCTCACGCGCGTCGGGCTCGACATCGGCAAGGTGT
GGGTCGCGGACGACGGCGCCGCCGTGGCGGTCTGGACCACGCCGGAGAGCGTCGAAGCGGGGGCGGTGTT
CGCCGAGATCGGCCCGCGCATGGCCGAGTTGAGCGGTTCCCGGCTGGCCGCGCAGCAACAGATGGAAGGC
CTCCTGGCGCCGCACCGGCCCAAGGAGCCCGCGTGGTTCCTGGCCACCGTCGGAGTCTCGCCCGACCACC
AGGGCAAGGGTCTGGGCAGCGCCGTCGTGCTCCCCGGAGTGGAGGCGGCCGAGCGCGCCGGGGTGCCCGC
CTTCCTGGAGACCTCCGCGCCCCGCAACCTCCCCTTCTACGAGCGGCTCGGCTTCACCGTCACCGCCGAC
GTCGAGGTGCCCGAAGGACCGCGCACCTGGTGCATGACCCGCAAGCCCGGTGCCTGAACGCGTTAAGTCG
ACAATCAACCTCTGGATTACAAAATTTGTGAAAGATTGACTGGTATTCTTAACTATGTTGCTCCTTTTAC
GCTATGTGGATACGCTGCTTTAATGCCTTTGTATCATGCTATTGCTTCCCGTATGGCTTTCATTTTCTCC
TCCTTGTATAAATCCTGGTTGCTGTCTCTTTATGAGGAGTTGTGGCCCGTTGTCAGGCAACGTGGCGTGG
TGTGCACTGTGTTTGCTGACGCAACCCCCACTGGTTGGGGCATTGCCACCACCTGTCAGCTCCTTTCCGG
GACTTTCGCTTTCCCCCTCCCTATTGCCACGGCGGAACTCATCGCCGCCTGCCTTGCCCGCTGCTGGACA
GGGGCTCGGCTGTTGGGCACTGACAATTCCGTGGTGTTGTCGGGGAAATCATCGTCCTTTCCTTGGCTGC
TCGCCTGTGTTGCCACCTGGATTCTGCGCGGGACGTCCTTCTGCTACGTCCCTTCGGCCCTCAATCCAGC
GGACCTTCCTTCCCGCGGCCTGCTGCCGGCTCTGCGGCCTCTTCCGCGTCTTCGCCTTCGCCCTCAGACG
AGTCGGATCTCCCTTTGGGCCGCCTCCCCGCGTCGACTTTAAGACCAATGACTTACAAGGCAGCTGTAGA
TCTTAGCCACTTTTTAAAAGAAAAGGGGGGACTGGAAGGGCTAATTCACTCCCAACGAAGACAAGATCTG
CTTTTTGCTTGTACTGGGTCTCTCTGGTTAGACCAGATCTGAGCCTGGGAGCTCTCTGGCTAACTAGGGA
ACCCACTGCTTAAGCCTCAATAAAGCTTGCCTTGAGTGCTTCAAGTAGTGTGTGCCCGTCTGTTGTGTGA
CTCTGGTAACTAGAGATCCCTCAGACCCTTTTAGTCAGTGTGGAAAATCTCTAGCAGTACGTATAGTAGT
TCATGTCATCTTATTATTCAGTATTTATAACTTGCAAAGAAATGAATATCAGAGAGTGAGAGGAACTTGT
TTATTGCAGCTTATAATGGTTACAAATAAAGCAATAGCATCACAAATTTCACAAATAAAGCATTTTTTTC
ACTGCATTCTAGTTGTGGTTTGTCCAAACTCATCAATGTATCTTATCATGTCTGGCTCTAGCTATCCCGC
CCCTAACTCCGCCCATCCCGCCCCTAACTCCGCCCAGTTCCGCCCATTCTCCGCCCCATGGCTGACTAAT
TTTTTTTATTTATGCAGAGGCCGAGGCCGCCTCGGCCTCTGAGCTATTCCAGAAGTAGTGAGGAGGCTTT
TTTGGAGGCCTAGGGACGTACCCAATTCGCCCTATAGTGAGTCGTATTACGCGCGCTCACTGGCCGTCGT
TTTACAACGTCGTGACTGGGAAAACCCTGGCGTTACCCAACTTAATCGCCTTGCAGCACATCCCCCTTTC
GCCAGCTGGCGTAATAGCGAAGAGGCCCGCACCGATCGCCCTTCCCAACAGTTGCGCAGCCTGAATGGCG
AATGGG
[124 nt withheld, positions 3367-3490]
C
[91 nt withheld, positions 3492-3582]
A
[49 nt withheld, positions 3584-3632]
CCTTTGACGTTGGAGTCCACGTTCTTT
[37 nt withheld, positions 3660-3696]
ACCCTATCTCGGTCTATTCTTTTGATTTATAAGGGATTTTGCCGATTTCGGCCTATTGGTTAAAAAATGA
GCTGATTTAACAAAAATTTAACGCGAATTTTAACAAAATATTAACGCTTACAATTTAGGTGGCACTTTTC
GGGGAAATGTGCGCGGAACCCCTATTTGTTTATTTTTCTAAATACATTCAAATATGTATCCGCTCATGAG
ACAATAACCCTGATAAATGCTTCAATAATATTGAAAAAGGAAGAGTATGAGTATTCAACATTTCCGTGTC
GCCCTTATTCCCTTTTTTGCGGCATTTTGCCTTCCTGTTTTTGCTCACCCAGAAACGCTGGTGAAAGTAA
AAGATGCTGAAGATCAGTTGGGTGCACGAGTGGGTTACATCGAACTGGATCTCAACAGCGGTAAGATCCT
TGAGAGTTTTCGCCCCGAAGAACGTTTTCCAATGATGAGCACTTTTAAAGTTCTGCTATGTGGCGCGGTA
TTATCCCGTATTGACGCCGGGCAAGAGCAACTCGGTCGCCGCATACACTATTCTCAGAATGACTTGGTTG
AGTACTCACCAGTCACAGAAAAGCATCTTACGGATGGCATGACAGTAAGAGAATTATGCAGTGCTGCCAT
AACCATGAGTGATAACACTGCGGCCAACTTACTTCTGACAACGATCGGAGGACCGAAGGAGCTAACCGCT
TTTTTGCACAACATGGGGGATCATGTAACTCGCCTTGATCGTTGGGAACCGGAGCTGAATGAAGCCATAC
CAAACGACGAGCGTGACACCACGATGCCTGTAGCAATGGCAACAACGTTGCGCAAACTATTAACTGGCGA
ACTACTTACTCTAGCTTCCCGGCAACAATTAATAGACTGGATGGAGGCGGATAAAGTTGCAGGACCACTT
CTGCGCTCGGCCCTTCCGGCTGGCTGGTTTATTGCTGATAAATCTGGAGCCGGTGAGCGTGGGTCTCGCG
GTATCATTGCAGCACTGGGGCCAGATGGTAAGCCCTCCCGTATCGTAGTTATCTACACGACGGGGAGTCA
GGCAACTATGGATGAACGAAATAGACAGATCGCTGAGATAGGTGCCTCACTGATTAAGCATTGGTAACTG
TCAGACCAAGTTTACTCATATATACTTTAGATTGATTTAAAACTTCATTTTTAATTTAAAAGGATCTAGG
TGAAGATCCTTTTTGATAATCTCATGACCAAAATCCCTTAACGTGAGTTTTCGTTCCACTGAGCGTCAGA
CCCCGTAGAAAAGATCAAAGGATCTTCTTGAGATCCTTTTTTTCTGCGCGTAATCTGCTGCTTGCAAACA
AAAAAACCACCGCTACCAGCGGTGGTTTGTTTGCCGGATCAAGAGCTACCAACTCTTTTTCCGAAGGTAA
CTGGCTTCAGCAGAGCGCAGATACCAAATACTGTTCTTCTAGTGTAGCCGTAGTTAGGCCACCACTTCAA
GAACTCTGTAGCACCGCCTACATACCTCGCTCTGCTAATCCTGTTACCAGTGGCTGCTGCCAGTGGCGAT
AAGTCGTGTCTTACCGGGTTGGACTCAAGACGATAGTTACCGGATAAGGCGCAGCGGTCGGGCTGAACGG
GGGGTTCGTGCACACAGCCCAGCTTGGAGCGAACGACCTACACCGAACTGAGATACCTACAGCGTGAGCT
ATGAGAAAGCGCCACGCTTCCCGAAGGGAGAAAGGCGGACAGGTATCCGGTAAGCGGCAGGGTCGGAACA
GGAGAGCGCACGAGGGAGCTTCCAGGGGGAAACGCCTGGTATCTTTATAGTCCTGTCGGGTTTCGCCACC
TCTGACTTGAGCGTCGATTTTTGTGATGCTCGTCAGGGGGGCGGAGCCTATGGAAAAACGCCAGCAACGC
GGCCTTTTTACGGTTCCTGGCCTTTTGCTGGCCTTTTGCTCACATGTTCTTTCCTGCGTTATCCCCTGAT
TCTGTGGATAACCGTATTACCGCCTTTGAGTGAGCTGATACCGCTCGCCGCAGCCGAACGACCGAGCGCA
GCGAGTCAGTGAGCGAGGAAGCGGAAGAGCGCCCAATACGCAAACCGCCTCTCCCCGCGCGTTGGCCGAT
TCATTAATGCAGCTGGCACGACAGGTTTCCCGACTGGAAAGCGGGCAGTGAGCGCAACGCAATTAATGTG
AGTTAGCTCACTCATTAGGCACCCCAGGCTTTACACTTTATGCTTCCGGCTCGTATGTTGTGTGGAATTG
TGAGCGGATAACAATTTCACACAGGAAACAGCTATGACCATGATTACGCCAAGCGCGCAATTAACCCTCA
CTAAAGGGAACAAAAGCTGGAGCTGCAAGCTTAATGTAGTCTTATGCAATACTCTTGTAGTCTTGCAACA
TGGTAACGATGAGTTAGCAACATGCCTTACAAGGAGAGAAAAAGCACCGTGCATGCCGATTGGTGGAAGT
AAGGTGGTACGATCGTGCCTTATTAGGAAGGCAACAGACGGGTCTGACATGGATTGGACGAACCACTGAA
TTGCCGCATTGCAGAGATATTGTATTTAAGTGCCTAGCTCGATACATAAACGGGTCTCTCTGGTTAGACC
AGATCTGAGCCTGGGAGCTCTCTGGCTAACTAGGGAACCCACTGCTTAAGCCTCAATAAAGCTTGCCTTG
AGTGCTTCAAGTAGTGTGTGCCCGTCTGTTGTGTGACTCTGGTAACTAGAGATCCCTCAGACCCTTTTAG
TCAGTGTGGAAAATCTCTAGCAGTGGCGCCCGAACAGGGACTTGAAAGCGAAAGGGAAACCAGAGGAGCT
CTCTCGACGCAGGACTCGGCTTGCTGAAGCGCGCACGGCAAGAGGCGAGGGGCGGCGACTGGTGAGTACG
CCAAAAATTTTGACTAGCGGAGGCTAGAAGGAGAGAGATGGGTGCGAGAGCGTCAGTATTAAGCGGGGGA
GAATTAGATCGCGATGGGAAAAAATTCGGTTAAGGCCAGGGGGAAAGAAAAAATATAAATTAAAACATAT
AGTATGGGCAAGCAGGGAGCTAGAACGATTCGCAGTTAATCCTGGCCTGTTAGAAACATCAGAAGGCTGT
AGACAAATACTGGGACAGCTACAACCATCCCTTCAGACAGGATCAGAAGAACTTAGATCATTATATAATA
CAGTAGCAACCCTCTATTGTGTGCATCAAAGGATAGAGATAAAAGACACCAAGGAAGCTTTAGACAAGAT
AGAGGAAGAGCAAAACAAAAGTAAGACCACCGCACAGCAAGCGGCCGCTGATCTTCAGACCTGGAGGAGG
AGATATGAGGGACAATTGGAGAAGTGAATTATATAAATATAAAGTAGTAAAAATTGAACCATTAGGAGTA
GCACCCACCAAGGCAAAGAGAAGAGTGGTGCAGAGAGAAAAAAGAGCAGTGGGAATAGGAGCTTTGTTCC
TTGGGTTCTTGGGAGCAGCAGGAAGCACTATGGGCGCAGCGTCAATGACGCTGACGGTACAGGCCAGACA
ATTATTGTCTGGTATAGTGCAGCAGCAGAACAATTTGCTGAGGGCTATTGAGGCGCAACAGCATCTGTTG
CAACTCACAGTCTGGGGCATCAAGCAGCTCCAGGCAAGAATCCTGGCTGTGGAAAGATACCTAAAGGATC
AACAGCTCCTGGGGATTTGGGGTTGCTCTGGAAAACTCATTTGCACCACTGCTGTGCCTTGGAATGCTAG
TTGGAGTAATAAATCTCTGGAACAGATTTGGAATCACACGACCTGGATGGAGTGGGACAGAGAAATTAAC
AATTACACAAGCTTAATACACTCCTTAATTGAAGAATCGCAAAACCAGCAAGAAAAGAATGAACAAGAAT
TATTGGAATTAGATAAATGGGCAAGTTTGTGGAATTGGTTTAACATAACAAATTGGCTGTGGTATATAAA
ATTATTCATAATGATAGTAGGAGGCTTGGTAGGTTTAAGAATAGTTTTTGCTGTACTTTCTATAGTGAAT
AGAGTTAGGCAGGGATATTCACCATTATCGTTTCAGACCCACCTCCCAACCCCGAGGGGACCCAGAGAGG
GCCTATTTCCCATGATTCCTTCATATTTGCATATACGATACAAGGCTGTTAGAGAGATAATTAGAATTAA
TTTGACTGTAAACACAAAGATATTAGTACAAAATACGTGACGTAGAAAGTAATAATTTCTTGGGTAGTTT
GCAGTTTTAAAATTATGTTTTAAAATGGACTATCATATGCTTACCGTAACTTGAAAGTATTTCGATTTCT
TGGCTTTATATATCTTGTGGAAAGGACGAAACACCGCTCTATTGCAGTTAGCGGAGGTTTTAGAGCTAGA
AATAGCAAGTTAAAATAAGGCTAGTCCGTTATCAACTTGAAAAAGTGGCACCGAGTCGGTGCTTTTTTAA
GCTTGGCGTAACTAGATCTTGAGACAAATGGCAGTATTCATCCACAATTTTAAAAGAAAAGGGGGGATTG
GGGGGTACAGTGCAGGGGAAAGAATAGTAGACATAATAGCAACAGACATACAAACTAAAGAATTACAAAA
ACAAATTACAAAAATTCAAAATTTTCGGGTTTATTACAGGGACAGCAGAGATCCACTTTGGCGCCGGCTC
GAGGGGG
