>Addgene plasmid #77392 | ALK gRNA (BRDN0001147509) | depositor partial sequence | sequence record 144852 | Target Sequence
CTCTATTGCAGTTAGCGGAG
