>Addgene plasmid #77392 | ALK gRNA (BRDN0001147509) | addgene partial sequence | sequence record 187673 | hU6-F
GACGTAGAAAGTAATAATTTCTTGGGTAGTTTGCAGTTTTAAAATTATGTTTTAAAATGGACTATCATAT
GCTTACCGTAACTTGAAAGTATTTCGATTTCTTGGCTTTATATATCTTGTGGAAAGGACGAAACACCGCT
CTATTGCAGTTAGCGGAGTTTTAGAGCTAGAAATAGCAAGTTAAAATAAGGCTAGTCCGTTATCAACTTG
AAAAAGTGGCACCGAGTCGGTGCTTTTTTAAGCTTGGCGTAACTAGATCTTGAGACAAATGGCAGTATTC
ATCCACAATTTTAAAAGAAAAGGGGGGATTGGGGGGTACAGTGCAGGGGAAAGAATAGTAGACATAATAG
CAACAGACATACAAACTAAAGAATTACAAAAACAAATTACAAAAATTCAAAATTTTCGGGTTTATTACAG
GGACAGCAGAGATCCACTTTGGCGCCGGCTCGAGGGGGCCCGGGTGCAAAGATGGATAAAGTTTTAAACA
GAGAGGAATCTTTGCAGCTAATGGACCTTCTAGGTCTTGAAAGGAGTGGGAATTGGCTCCGGTGCCCGTC
AGTGGGCAGA
